>Addgene plasmid #124869 | pAAV-FLEXfrt-SaCas9-U6-sgGria3 | addgene full sequence | sequence record 243677 | Addgene NGS Result
GCGGCCTCTAGACTCGAGGCGTTGACATTGATTATTGACTAGTTATTAATAGTAATCAATTACGGGGTCA
TTAGTTCATAGCCCATATATGGAGTTCCGCGTTACATAACTTACGGTAAATGGCCCGCCTGGCTGACCGC
CCAACGACCCCCGCCCATTGACGTCAATAATGACGTATGTTCCCATAGTAACGCCAATAGGGACTTTCCA
TTGACGTCAATGGGTGGAGTATTTACGGTAAACTGCCCACTTGGCAGTACATCAAGTGTATCATATGCCA
AGTACGCCCCCTATTGACGTCAATGACGGTAAATGGCCCGCCTGGCATTATGCCCAGTACATGACCTTAT
GGGACTTTCCTACTTGGCAGTACATCTACGTATTAGTCATCGCTATTACCATGGTGATGCGGTTTTGGCA
GTACATCAATGGGCGTGGATAGCGGTTTGACTCACGGGGATTTCCAAGTCTCCACCCCATTGACGTCAAT
GGGAGTTTGTTTTGGCACCAAAATCAACGGGACTTTCCAAAATGTCGTAACAACTCCGCCCCATTGACGC
AAATGGGCGGTAGGCGTGTACGGTGGGAGGTCTATATAAGCAGAGCTCTCTGGCTAACTACCGGTGCTAG
CGTCGACAGAATTGGATCCGAAGTTCCTATTCTCTAGAAAGTATAGGAACTTCCAAGGCCTGAAGTTCCT
ATTCTTCAAAAGGTATAGGAACTTCGCGGCCGCTTGATATCTTGGCGCGCCTTAAGCGTAATCTGGAACA
TCGTATGGGTAAGCGTAATCTGGAACATCGTATGGGTAAGCGTAATCTGGAACATCGTATGGGTAGGATC
CCTTTTTCTTTTTTGCCTGGCCGGCCTTTCTCGTGGCCGCCGGCCTTTTGCCCTTTTTGATGATCTGAGG
GTGCTTCTTAGATTTCACTTCATACAGGTTGCCCAGAATGTCTGTGCTGTACTTCTTAATGCTCTGGGTC
TTGGAGGCGATTGTCTTAATGATCCTGGGGGGCCTCTTGTCGTTCATGTTTTCCAGGTACTCGCGGTAGG
TGATGTCGATCATGTTCACTTCGATCCGGTTCAGCAGGTCGTTGTTCACGCCGATCACTCTATACAGCTC
GCCGTTGATCTTGATCAGATCGTTGTTGTAGAAGGAGGCGATAAACTCGGCCTGGTTGCTGATCTTCTTC
AGCTTCTTAGCTTCCTCATAGCACTTGCTATTCACTTCGTAGTAGTTTTCTTTTTTGATCACATCCAGAT
TCTTCACGGTCACGAACTTGTACACGCCATTGTCCAGGTACACGTCGAATCTGTAGGGCTTCAGGGACAG
CTTCACGACCTTGTTTCTGCTGTTGGGGTAGTCGTCGGTGATGTCCAGATGGGCGTTCAGTTTGTTGCCG
TAATACTTAATCTTCTTGATCACGGGGCCGTTGTCCTTTTTGGAGTACTTGGTCAGGTAGTTCCCGGTTT
CCTCGTAGTACTTGTACAGGGGATTCTTCTCGTCGCCGTACTGTTCCATAATCAGCTTCAGTTTCTGGTA
GGTCTGGGGGTCGTGGTGGTACATCAGCAGCTTTTCGGGGCTCTTGTTGATCAGCTTTTTCAGCTTGTCA
TTGTCCTTGTCGTACAGGCCGTTCAGATTGTTCACGATCAGGGTGTTGCCCTTGTCGTCCTTCCGGGTGG
AGTACAGGGTGTCGTTAATCAGCTCTCTATTAGGCTTCTTGTCCACCCGGTGGCTGTACTTGTAGTCCTT
GAAGTCCTTAATGTGCTTGATCTGGTGGGGGGTGATGAAGATCTCTTTGTACTCCTGCTCGGTTTCGATC
TCGGGCATGCTCTCGGCCTGCTTTTCCTCGAACATCTGGTTTTCCATCACTTTTTTGGCCTTGTCCAGTT
TCTTCCACTCTTTGAAGATGAAATCGGCGTTGGCAATGATCAGGGCGTCCTCGGCGTGGTGCTTGTACCC
CTTGTTCCGCTCTTTCTTAAACTTCCACTTCCGCCGCAGAAAGCTGGTGAAGCCGCCATTGATGGACTTC
ACTTTCACGTCCAGGTTGTTCACTCTGAAGTAGCTCCGCAGCAGGTTCATCAGGCCTCTGGTGGCGTATC
TGGTATCCACCAGGTTCCGGTTGATGAAGTCTTTCTGCACGGAGAACCTGTTGATGTCCCGTTCTTCCAG
CAGATACTCTTTCTTGGTCTTGCTGATTCTGCCCTTGCCCTTGGCCAGATTCAGGATGTGCTTCTTGAAG
GTTTCGTAGCTGATCTTGCTGTCGCTGCTGCTCAGGTACTGGAATGGGGTCCGGTTGCCCTTCTTGCTGT
TTTCTTCCTGCTTCACGAGCACCTTGTTGTTGAAGCTGTTGTCGAAGGACACGCTTCTGGGGATGATGTG
GTCCACCTCATAGTTGAAGGGGTTGTTCAGCAGATCTTCCAGAGGGATGGCTTCCAGGCTGTACAGGCAC
TTGCCTTCCTGCATGTCGTGCAGCTTGATCTTCTCGATCAGGTACTTGGCGTTCTCTTTGCCGGTGGTCC
GGATGATTTCCTCGATCCGCTCGTTGGTCTGCCGGTTCCGCTTCTGCATCTCGTTGATCATTTTCTGGGC
GTCCTTGGAGTTCTTCTCGCGGGCCAGCTCGATAATGATGTCGTTGGGCAGGCCGTACTTCTTGATGATG
GCGTTGATCACTTTGATGCTCTGGATGAAGCTTCTCTTCACGACGGGGCTCAGGATGAAGTCGTCCACCA
GGGTGGTGGGGATCTCTTTCTGCTGGGACAGGTCCACCTTCTTGGGCACCAGCTTCAGCCGGTTGAAGAT
AGCGATCTGGTTGTCGTTGGTGTGCCACAGCTCGTCCAGGATCAGGTTGATGGCCTTCAGGCTCAGGTTG
TGGGTGCCGGTATAGCCCTTCAGATTAGAGATCTGCTCGATCTCTTCCTGGGTCAGCTCGGAGTTCAGAT
TGGTCAGTTCTTCCTGGATGTCCTCGCTGCTCTGGTAGATGGTCAGGATCTTGGCAATCTGATCCAGCAG
CTCGGCGTTCTCAATAATCTCTTTCCGGGCGGTAATGTCCTTGATGTCGTGGTACACCTTCAGGTTGGTG
AACTCGGGCTTGCCGGTGCTGGTCACTCTGTAGCCCTTAATATCCTCTTCGTTCACGAGGATTTCTTTGG
CGATCTGCTTCAGGGTGGGCTTCTTCTTCTGCTTGAACACGTTCTCGATGATCTGGAACTTCTCGTAATA
TTCCAGCTTCTCGTTCTCGTCCCTGGTGATCACGAGATTGTTCAGGTCGTTCAGGGCGTTGTACAGGTCG
GCGTTGTAGGCGTACTTCACGCTCCGCAGTTCCTCGGGGAAGTAGGTGCAGTGGCCCATCAGCATCTCGT
ACCATTCTTTGATGTCCTTCCAGCCGAAGGGGCTGCCCTCGCCAGGTCCCTCATAGTAGGTCCGCCGGGT
TTCCAGCAGGTCGATGTAGGTGTCGATGAAGCTCTGGTCCAGCTGGTGGTAGGCCTTCTGCACCTTCAGC
AGCTGTTTGGCTTCTTTCACGTAGTCGCTGGTCTTGAATCTGTTGATGCTGCCCCGCACTTCGCCGTCTT
TCTTCAGCCGTTCCAGCTGCAGTTCGGCCACGTATTTCTCTTCCAGGGCCTTGCTGTTCCGGCTGATCTG
CTCTTTGGTGGACAGCTCGTTGCCGGTGTCCTCTTCCACCTCGTTCACGTTGTGCACGCCTCTTCTCTTG
GCCAGGTGCAGCAGGGCGGCAGAGAACTCTTCCTCGCTCAGCTTCTGGCTCAGGCCCTTCACTCTGGCCT
CGTAGGGGTTGATGCCGCTCAGCTCGCTGTGGTCGGTCAGCAGGTTGTAGTCGAACAGCAGCTTCTTCAC
TCTCTGGATTCTATGCCGCCTCCGCCGCTTCAGCCTTCTGGCGCCTCTCTTGCTCCGCCTGCCCTCGTTG
TTTTCCACGTTGGCCTCTTTGAACAGCCGCACGCCGGCATCGATCACGTCCCGTGTCTCGTAGTCGATGA
TGCCGTAGCCCACGCTGGTGATGCCGATGTCCAGGCCCAGGATGTAGTTCCGCTTGGCTGCTGGGACTCC
GTGGATACCGACCTTCCGCTTCTTCTTTGGGGCCATGCGGCCGCTGCAGACCGGTTTAGATCTTTACTAG
TTTAAGCTTCAATTGGAAGTTCCTATTCTTTCTAGAGTATAGGAACTTCCTGCAGTAGGCTAGCGAAGTT
CCTATTCCTTTTGAAGTATAGGAACTTCGTCGAGGGGGGGCCCGAGCTTATCGATGAATTCCTAGAGCTC
GCTGATCAGCCTCGACTGTGCCTTCTAGTTGCCAGCCATCTGTTGTTTGCCCCTCCCCCGTGCCTTCCTT
GACCCTGGAAGGTGCCACTCCCACTGTCCTTTCCTAATAAAATGAGGAAATTGCATCGCATTGTCTGAGT
AGGTGTCATTCTATTCTGGGGGGTGGGGTGGGGCAGGACAGCAAGGGGGAGGATTGGGAAGAGAATAGCA
GGCATGCTGGGGAGGTACCGAGGGCCTATTTCCCATGATTCCTTCATATTTGCATATACGATACAAGGCT
GTTAGAGAGATAATTGGAATTAATTTGACTGTAAACACAAAGATATTAGTACAAAATACGTGACGTAGAA
AGTAATAATTTCTTGGGTAGTTTGCAGTTTTAAAATTATGTTTTAAAATGGACTATCATATGCTTACCGT
AACTTGAAAGTATTTCGATTTCTTGGCTTTATATATCTTGTGGAAAGGACGAAACACCGTGTTCATTGAC
ATCTGGTCAGTTTTAGTACTCTGGAAACAGAATCTACTAAAACAAGGCAAAATGCCGTGTTTATCTCGTC
AACTTGTTGGCGAGATTTTTGCGGCCGCAGGAACCCCTAGTGATGGAGTTGGCCACTCCCTCTCTGCGCG
CTCGCTCGCTCACTGAGGCCGGGCGACCAAAGGTCGCCCGACGCCCGGGCTTTGCCCGGGCGGCCTCAGT
GAGCGAGCGAGCGCGCAGCTGCCTGCAGGGGCGCCTGATGCGGTATTTTCTCCTTACGCATCTGTGCGGT
ATTTCACACCGCATA
[95 nt withheld, positions 5056-5150]
T
[46 nt withheld, positions 5152-5197]
C
[141 nt withheld, positions 5199-5339]
CCTTTGACGTTGGAGTCCACGTTCTTT
[37 nt withheld, positions 5367-5403]
ACTCTATCTCGGGCTATTCTTTTGATTTATAAGGGATTTTGCCGATTTCGGTCTATTGGTTAAAAAATGA
GCTGATTTAACAAAAATTTAACGCGAATTTTAACAAAATATTAACGTTTACAATTTTATGGTGCACTCTC
AGTACAATCTGCTCTGATGCCGCATAGTTAAGCCAGCCCCGACACCCGCCAACACCCGCTGACGCGCCCT
GACGGGCTTGTCTGCTCCCGGCATCCGCTTACAGACAAGCTGTGACCGTCTCCGGGAGCTGCATGTGTCA
GAGGTTTTCACCGTCATCACCGAAACGCGCGAGACGAAAGGGCCTCGTGATACGCCTATTTTTATAGGTT
AATGTCATGATAATAATGGTTTCTTAGACGTCAGGTGGCACTTTTCGGGGAAATGTGCGCGGAACCCCTA
TTTGTTTATTTTTCTAAATACATTCAAATATGTATCCGCTCATGAGACAATAACCCTGATAAATGCTTCA
ATAATATTGAAAAAGGAAGAGTATGAGTATTCAACATTTCCGTGTCGCCCTTATTCCCTTTTTTGCGGCA
TTTTGCCTTCCTGTTTTTGCTCACCCAGAAACGCTGGTGAAAGTAAAAGATGCTGAAGATCAGTTGGGTG
CACGAGTGGGTTACATCGAACTGGATCTCAACAGCGGTAAGATCCTTGAGAGTTTTCGCCCCGAAGAACG
TTTTCCAATGATGAGCACTTTTAAAGTTCTGCTATGTGGCGCGGTATTATCCCGTATTGACGCCGGGCAA
GAGCAACTCGGTCGCCGCATACACTATTCTCAGAATGACTTGGTTGAGTACTCACCAGTCACAGAAAAGC
ATCTTACGGATGGCATGACAGTAAGAGAATTATGCAGTGCTGCCATAACCATGAGTGATAACACTGCGGC
CAACTTACTTCTGACAACGATCGGAGGACCGAAGGAGCTAACCGCTTTTTTGCACAACATGGGGGATCAT
GTAACTCGCCTTGATCGTTGGGAACCGGAGCTGAATGAAGCCATACCAAACGACGAGCGTGACACCACGA
TGCCTGTAGCAATGGCAACAACGTTGCGCAAACTATTAACTGGCGAACTACTTACTCTAGCTTCCCGGCA
ACAATTAATAGACTGGATGGAGGCGGATAAAGTTGCAGGACCACTTCTGCGCTCGGCCCTTCCGGCTGGC
TGGTTTATTGCTGATAAATCTGGAGCCGGTGAGCGTGGAAGCCGCGGTATCATTGCAGCACTGGGGCCAG
ATGGTAAGCCCTCCCGTATCGTAGTTATCTACACGACGGGGAGTCAGGCAACTATGGATGAACGAAATAG
ACAGATCGCTGAGATAGGTGCCTCACTGATTAAGCATTGGTAACTGTCAGACCAAGTTTACTCATATATA
CTTTAGATTGATTTAAAACTTCATTTTTAATTTAAAAGGATCTAGGTGAAGATCCTTTTTGATAATCTCA
TGACCAAAATCCCTTAACGTGAGTTTTCGTTCCACTGAGCGTCAGACCCCGTAGAAAAGATCAAAGGATC
TTCTTGAGATCCTTTTTTTCTGCGCGTAATCTGCTGCTTGCAAACAAAAAAACCACCGCTACCAGCGGTG
GTTTGTTTGCCGGATCAAGAGCTACCAACTCTTTTTCCGAAGGTAACTGGCTTCAGCAGAGCGCAGATAC
CAAATACTGTTCTTCTAGTGTAGCCGTAGTTAGGCCACCACTTCAAGAACTCTGTAGCACCGCCTACATA
CCTCGCTCTGCTAATCCTGTTACCAGTGGCTGCTGCCAGTGGCGATAAGTCGTGTCTTACCGGGTTGGAC
TCAAGACGATAGTTACCGGATAAGGCGCAGCGGTCGGGCTGAACGGGGGGTTCGTGCACACAGCCCAGCT
TGGAGCGAACGACCTACACCGAACTGAGATACCTACAGCGTGAGCTATGAGAAAGCGCCACGCTTCCCGA
AGGGAGAAAGGCGGACAGGTATCCGGTAAGCGGCAGGGTCGGAACAGGAGAGCGCACGAGGGAGCTTCCA
GGGGGAAACGCCTGGTATCTTTATAGTCCTGTCGGGTTTCGCCACCTCTGACTTGAGCGTCGATTTTTGT
GATGCTCGTCAGGGGGGCGGAGCCTATGGAAAAACGCCAGCAACGCGGCCTTTTTACGGTTCCTGGCCTT
TTGCTGGCCTTTTGCTCACATGTCCTGCAGGCAGCTGCGCGCTCGCTCGCTCACTGAGGCCGCCCGGGCG
TCGGGCGACCTTTGGTCGCCCGGCCTCAGTGAGCGAGCGAGCGCGCAGAGAGGGAGTGGCCAACTCCATC
ACTAGGGGTTCCT
Features (pLannotate 1.2.2; 21 found; start..end, strand, type, name):
     24..403     +  enhancer       CMV enhancer: human cytomegalovirus immediate early enhancer
    404..607     +  promoter       CMV promoter: human cytomegalovirus (CMV) immediate early promoter
    650..683     +  protein_bind   FRT (minimal): supports FLP-mediated excision but not integration (Turan and Bode, 2011) FLP recombinase from the Saccharomyces cerevisiae 2μ plasmid
    753..781     -  CDS            3xHA (fragment): three tandem HA epitope tags
    792..808     -  CDS            3xHA (fragment): three tandem HA epitope tags
    819..835     -  CDS            3xHA (fragment): three tandem HA epitope tags
    842..889     -  CDS            nucleoplasmin NLS: bipartite nuclear localization signal from nucleoplasmin
    890..4045    -  CDS            cas9: CAS9_STAAU - Experimental evidence at protein level: Swiss-Prot protein existence level 1. CRISPR (clustered regularly interspaced short palindromic repeat) is an adaptive immune system that provides protection against mobile genetic elements (viruses, transposable elements and conjugative plasmids). CRISPR clusters contain spacers, sequences complementary to antecedent mobile elements, and target invading nucleic acids. CRISPR clusters are transcribed and processed into CRISPR RNA (crRNA). In type II CRISPR systems correct processing of pre-crRNA requires a trans- encoded small RNA (tracrRNA)
   4286..4397    +  polyA_signal   bGH poly(A) signal: bovine growth hormone polyadenylation signal
   4500..4740    +  promoter       U6 promoter: RNA polymerase III promoter for human U6 snRNA
   4770..4845    +  misc_RNA       Sa gRNA scaffold: guide RNA scaffold for the Staphylococcus aureus CRISPR/Cas9 system
   4859..4999    +  repeat_region  AAV2 ITR: inverted terminal repeat of adeno-associated virus serotype 2 inverted
   5004..5055    -  misc_feature   bom (fragment): basis of mobility region from pBR322
   5074..5529    +  rep_origin     f1 ori (sequence partly withheld): f1 bacteriophage origin of replication; arrow indicates direction of (+) strand synthesis
   5530..5579    -  misc_feature   bom (fragment): basis of mobility region from pBR322
   5681..5716    -  CDS            rop (fragment): Rop protein, which maintains plasmids at low copy number; rop
   5811..5915    +  promoter       AmpR promoter: bla
   5916..6776    +  CDS            AmpR: β-lactamase; bla; confers resistance to ampicillin, carbenicillin, and related antibiotics
   6947..7535    +  rep_origin     ori: high-copy-number ColE1/pMB1/pBR322/pUC origin of replication
   7608..7635    +  repeat_region  AAV2 ITR (fragment): inverted terminal repeat of adeno-associated virus serotype 2 inverted
   7664..7691    +  repeat_region  AAV2 ITR (fragment): inverted terminal repeat of adeno-associated virus serotype 2 inverted
