[The description below was written by a language model from this plasmid's Addgene catalogue record and pLannotate feature annotations shown in this document.]
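Description:
pAAV-FLEXfrt-SaCas9-U6-sgGria3 is an AAV transfer plasmid built on the pX601 backbone that combines a recombinase-dependent Staphylococcus aureus Cas9 cassette and a guide RNA against mouse Gria3 (the AMPA receptor subunit GluA3) in a single vector. It is maintained in bacteria through a high-copy ColE1/pUC-type origin and an ampicillin resistance gene (β-lactamase), and the backbone also carries an f1 phage origin. AAV2 inverted terminal repeats flank the payload so that it can be packaged into recombinant AAV particles. One ITR is annotated in full and the other only as fragments, a common result when these repeat structures are sequenced and annotated automatically.

Within the ITRs, the CMV enhancer and promoter sit upstream of the SaCas9 coding sequence, which lies in the reverse orientation relative to the promoter and is fused to a nucleoplasmin nuclear localization signal and a 3xHA epitope tag, followed by a bGH polyadenylation signal. The inverted arrangement and the "FLEXfrt" name indicate a FLP-dependent switch: FLP recombinase acting on FRT sites flips the cassette into the sense orientation, so Cas9 is expressed only in FLP-expressing cells. The feature table annotates just one minimal FRT site, upstream of the cassette; the other recombination sites expected in such a design are not annotated. A separate human U6 promoter constitutively drives the Gria3-targeting spacer joined to the Sa gRNA scaffold. According to the record, the construct is intended for mutagenesis of Gria3, as part of a set of conditional single-vector CRISPR/SaCas9 viruses for cell-type-restricted gene disruption in the adult mouse nervous system.
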