Addgene plasmid #124869: pAAV-FLEXfrt-SaCas9-U6-sgGria3
Purpose: Mutagenesis of Gria3
Depositing lab: Larry Zweifel. Depositing organization: University of Washington. Publication: Conditional Single Vector CRISPR/SaCas9 Viruses for Efficient Mutagenesis in the Adult Mouse Nervous System. Hunker AC, Soden ME, Krayushkina D, Heymann G, Awatramani R, Zweifel LS. Cell Rep. 2020 Mar 24;30(12):4303-4316.e6. doi: 10.1016/j.celrep.2020.02.092. PubMed 32209486.
Backbone
  Vector backbone: pX601
  Vector type: Mouse Targeting, AAV, CRISPR
Growth in bacteria
  Bacterial resistance: Ampicillin, 100 μg/mL
  Growth temperature: 37°C
  Growth strain: NEB Stable
  Copy number: High Copy
Gene/Insert
  Gene/Insert name: Gria3
  gRNA/shRNA sequence: GTGTTCATTGACATCTGGTCA
  Species: M. musculus (mouse)
  Entrez Gene: Gria3 (a.k.a. 2900064I19Rik, GluA3, GluR-C, GluR-K3, Glur-3, Glur3, Gluralpha3)
  Cloning method: Restriction Enzyme; 5′ cloning site Unknown (unknown if destroyed); 3′ cloning site Unknown (unknown if destroyed)
Terms and licenses: Academic/Nonprofit Terms; Industry Terms: Not Available to Industry
How to cite: pAAV-FLEXfrt-SaCas9-U6-sgGria3 was a gift from Larry Zweifel (Addgene plasmid # 124869 ; http://n2t.net/addgene:124869 ; RRID:Addgene_124869)
