>Addgene plasmid #124869 | pAAV-FLEXfrt-SaCas9-U6-sgGria3 | depositor partial sequence | sequence record 238480 | U6 promoter, sgRNA insert, SaCas9 sgRNA scaffold
ATACGTGACGTAGAAAGTAATAATTTCTTGGGTAGTTTGCAGTTTTAAAATTATGTTTTAAAATGGACTA
TCATATGCTTACCGTAACTTGAAAGTATTTCGATTTCTTGGCTTTATATATCTTGTGGAAAGGACGAAAC
ACCGTGTTCATTGACATCTGGTCAGTTTTAGTACTCTGGAAACAGAATCTACTAAAACAAGGCAAAATGC
CGTGTTTATCTCGTCAACTTGTTGGCGAGA
